Addgene plasmid #47282: TAL3563
Depositing lab: Keith Joung. Depositing organization: Massachusetts General Hospital. Publication: Targeted gene disruption in somatic zebrafish cells using engineered TALENs. Sander JD, Cade L, Khayter C, Reyon D, Peterson RT, Joung JK, Yeh JR. Nat Biotechnol. 2011 Aug 5;29(8):697-8. doi: 10.1038/nbt.1934. PubMed 21822241.
Backbone
  Vector backbone: JDS70
  Backbone manufacturer: Addgene plasmid #32285
  Backbone size w/o insert (bp): 6447
  Vector type: Mammalian Expression ; T7
Growth in bacteria
  Bacterial resistance: Ampicillin, 100 μg/mL
  Growth temperature: 37°C
  Growth strain: XL1 Blue
  Copy number: High Copy
Gene/Insert
  Gene/Insert name: ZebrafishCommunity-stxbp1a-right (alt name: stxbp1a)
  Species: D. rerio (zebrafish)
  Insert size (bp): 1430
  Entrez Gene: stxbp1a (a.k.a. fj43h10, stxbp1, wu:fj36d12, wu:fj43h10, zgc:114171)
  Promoter: CMV
  Tag / fusion protein: 3X Flag (N terminal on backbone); WT FOKI (C terminal on backbone)
  Cloning method: Restriction Enzyme; 5′ cloning site BsmBI (destroyed during cloning); 3′ cloning site BsmBI (destroyed during cloning)
  Sequencing primers: 5′ CMV-F; 3′ BGH-rev
Terms and licenses: Academic/Nonprofit Terms; Industry Terms: Not Available to Industry
Depositor comments: Target binding site: TGGAGGCACGGCTCTTCA It is strongly recommended that users perform a diagnostic digest to verify this plasmid prior to use. For example, a double digest of the plasmid with BamHI and KpnI should result in two bands at 2.3kb and 5.8kb.
How to cite: TAL3563 was a gift from Keith Joung (Addgene plasmid # 47282 ; http://n2t.net/addgene:47282 ; RRID:Addgene_47282)
