[The description below was written by a language model from this plasmid's Addgene catalogue record.]
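Description:
TAL3563 is a TALEN expression plasmid built on the JDS70 backbone, encoding the "right" half-site monomer of a nuclease pair directed against the zebrafish (D. rerio) gene stxbp1a. The roughly 1.4 kb insert is not the stxbp1a coding sequence itself but an assembled array of TAL effector repeats engineered to recognise a specific DNA site in that gene. It was cloned between two BsmBI sites, a type IIS arrangement that destroys both sites on ligation and places the repeat array in frame with backbone-encoded sequences. The backbone supplies an N-terminal 3X Flag epitope tag for detection and a C-terminal wild-type FokI nuclease domain. The record does not spell out the remaining TALE scaffold elements.

Expression is driven by a CMV promoter for mammalian cells, and the vector type also lists T7, indicating a T7 promoter that allows in vitro transcription of the TALEN mRNA. This is the usual route for delivery into zebrafish embryos by injection. The use of a BGH reverse sequencing primer suggests a BGH polyadenylation region downstream of the coding sequence. The plasmid is maintained at high copy in E. coli under ampicillin selection.

Because FokI cleaves only as a dimer, this construct is meant to be used together with a matching "left" stxbp1a TALEN binding the opposite strand. Paired binding creates a double-strand break in the intervening spacer, and error-prone repair yields indel mutations. It therefore serves for targeted disruption of stxbp1a in zebrafish, as part of a community collection of zebrafish-directed TALENs. No feature table was provided, so element positions cannot be described.
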