>Addgene plasmid #47282 | TAL3563 | depositor partial sequence | sequence record 67369 | Insert sequence
ATGGACTACAAAGACCATGACGGTGATTATAAAGATCATGACATCGATTACAAGGATGACGATGACAAGA
TGGCCCCCAAGAAGAAGAGGAAGGTGGGCATTCACCGCGGGGTACCTATGGTGGACTTGAGGACACTCGG
TTATTCGCAACAGCAACAGGAGAAAATCAAGCCTAAGGTCAGGAGCACCGTCGCGCAACACCACGAGGCG
CTTGTGGGGCATGGCTTCACTCATGCGCATATTGTCGCGCTTTCACAGCACCCTGCGGCGCTTGGGACGG
TGGCTGTCAAATACCAAGATATGATTGCGGCCCTGCCCGAAGCCACGCACGAGGCAATTGTAGGGGTCGG
TAAACAGTGGTCGGGAGCGCGAGCACTTGAGGCGCTGCTGACTGTGGCGGGTGAGCTTAGGGGGCCTCCG
CTCCAGCTCGACACCGGGCAGCTGCTGAAGATCGCGAAGAGAGGGGGAGTAACAGCGGTAGAGGCAGTGC
ACGCCTGGCGCAATGCGCTCACCGGGGCCCCCTTGAACCTGACCCCAGACCAGGTAGTCGCAATCGCGAA
CAATAATGGGGGAAAGCAAGCCCTGGAAACCGTGCAAAGGTTGTTGCCGGTCCTTTGTCAAGACCACGGC
CTTACACCGGAGCAAGTCGTGGCCATTGCAAATAATAACGGTGGCAAACAGGCTCTTGAGACGGTTCAGA
GACTTCTCCCAGTTCTCTGTCAAGCCCACGGGCTGACTCCCGATCAAGTTGTAGCGATTGCGTCGAACAT
TGGAGGGAAACAAGCATTGGAGACTGTCCAACGGCTCCTTCCCGTGTTGTGTCAAGCCCACGGTTTGACG
CCTGCACAAGTGGTCGCCATCGCCAACAACAACGGCGGTAAGCAGGCGCTGGAAACAGTACAGCGCCTGC
TGCCTGTACTGTGCCAGGATCATGGACTGACCCCAGACCAGGTAGTCGCAATCGCGAACAATAATGGGGG
AAAGCAAGCCCTGGAAACCGTGCAAAGGTTGTTGCCGGTCCTTTGTCAAGACCACGGCCTTACACCGGAG
CAAGTCGTGGCCATTGCATCCCACGACGGTGGCAAACAGGCTCTTGAGACGGTTCAGAGACTTCTCCCAG
TTCTCTGTCAAGCCCACGGGCTGACTCCCGATCAAGTTGTAGCGATTGCGTCGAACATTGGAGGGAAACA
AGCATTGGAGACTGTCCAACGGCTCCTTCCCGTGTTGTGTCAAGCCCACGGTTTGACGCCTGCACAAGTG
GTCGCCATCGCCAGCCATGATGGCGGTAAGCAGGCGCTGGAAACAGTACAGCGCCTGCTGCCTGTACTGT
GCCAGGATCATGGACTGACCCCAGACCAGGTAGTCGCAATCGCGAACAATAATGGGGGAAAGCAAGCCCT
GGAAACCGTGCAAAGGTTGTTGCCGGTCCTTTGTCAAGACCACGGCCTTACACCGGAGCAAGTCGTGGCC
ATTGCAAATAATAACGGTGGCAAACAGGCTCTTGAGACGGTTCAGAGACTTCTCCCAGTTCTCTGTCAAG
CCCACGGGCTGACTCCCGATCAAGTTGTAGCGATTGCGTCGCATGACGGAGGGAAACAAGCATTGGAGAC
TGTCCAACGGCTCCTTCCCGTGTTGTGTCAAGCCCACGGTTTGACGCCTGCACAAGTGGTCGCCATCGCC
TCGAATGGCGGCGGTAAGCAGGCGCTGGAAACAGTACAGCGCCTGCTGCCTGTACTGTGCCAGGATCATG
GACTGACCCCAGACCAGGTAGTCGCAATCGCGTCACATGACGGGGGAAAGCAAGCCCTGGAAACCGTGCA
AAGGTTGTTGCCGGTCCTTTGTCAAGACCACGGCCTTACACCGGAGCAAGTCGTGGCCATTGCAAGCAAT
GGGGGTGGCAAACAGGCTCTTGAGACGGTTCAGAGACTTCTCCCAGTTCTCTGTCAAGCCCACGGGCTGA
CTCCCGATCAAGTTGTAGCGATTGCGTCCAACGGTGGAGGGAAACAAGCATTGGAGACTGTCCAACGGCT
CCTTCCCGTGTTGTGTCAAGCCCACGGTTTGACGCCTGCACAAGTGGTCGCCATCGCCAGCCATGATGGC
GGTAAGCAGGCGCTGGAAACAGTACAGCGCCTGCTGCCTGTACTGTGCCAGGATCATGGACTGACACCCG
AACAGGTGGTCGCCATTGCTTCTAACATCGGAGGACGGCCAGCCTTGGAG
