>Addgene plasmid #47282 | TAL3563 | addgene partial sequence | sequence record 69289 | JDS-TALEN-F 5'-TAGGGGTCGGTAAACAGTGG-3'
CTGCTGACTGTGGCGGGTGAGCTTAGGGGGCCTCCGCTCCAGCTCGACACCGGGCAGCTGCTGAAGATCG
CGAAGAGAGGGGGAGTAACAGCGGTAGAGGCAGTGCACGCCTGGCGCAATGCGCTCACCGGGGCCCCCTT
GAACCTGACCCCAGACCAGGTAGTCGCAATCGCGAACAATAATGGGGGAAAGCAAGCCCTGGAAACCGTG
CAAAGGTTGTTGCCGGTCCTTTGTCAAGACCACGGCCTTACACCGGAGCAAGTCGTGGCCATTGCAAATA
ATAACGGTGGCAAACAGGCTCTTGAGACGGTTCAGAGACTTCTCCCAGTTCTCTGTCAAGCCCACGGGCT
GACTCCCGATCAAGTTGTAGCGATTGCGTCGAACATTGGAGGGAAACAAGCATTGGAGACTGTCCAACGG
CTCCTTCCCGTGTTGTGTCAAGCCCACGGTTTGACGCCTGCACAAGTGGTCGCCATCGCCAACAACAACG
GCGGTAAGCAGGCGCTGGAAACAGTACAGCGCCTGCTGCCTGTACTGTGCCAGGATCATGGACTGACCCC
AGACCAGGTAGTCGCAATCGCGAACAATAATGGGGGAAAGCAAGCCCTGGAAACCGTGCAAAGGTTGTTG
CCGGTCCTTTGTCAAGACCACGGCCTTACACCGGAGCAAGTCGTGGCCATTGCATCCCACGACGGTGGCA
AACAGGCTCTTGAGACGGTTCAGAGACTTCTCCCAGTTCTCTGTCAAGCCCACGGGCTGACTCCCGATCA
AGTTGTAGCGATTGCGTCGAACATTGGAGGGAAACAAGCATTGGAGACTGTCCAACGGCTCCTTCCCGTG
TTGTGTCAAGCCCACGGTTTGACGCCTGCACAAGTGGTCGCCATCGCCAGCCATGATGGCGGTAAGCAGG
CGCTGGAAACAGTACAGCGCCTGCTGCCTGTACTGTGCCAGGATCATGGACTGACCCCAGACCAGGTAGT
CGCAATCGCG
